Addgene plasmid #117512: BCJJ163
Purpose: AtRPS5a promoter Golden Gate Level 0
Depositing lab: Jonathan D Jones. Depositing organization: Sainsbury Laboratory, Norwich. Publication: Optimization of T-DNA architecture for Cas9-mediated mutagenesis in Arabidopsis. Castel B, Tomlinson L, Locci F, Yang Y, Jones JDG. PLoS One. 2019 Jan 9;14(1):e0204778. doi: 10.1371/journal.pone.0204778. eCollection 2019. PubMed 30625150.
Backbone
  Vector backbone: pICH41295
  Backbone size w/o insert (bp): 2247
  Total vector size (bp): 3939
  Vector type: Plant Expression
Growth in bacteria
  Bacterial resistance: Spectinomycin, 50 μg/mL
  Growth temperature: 37°C
  Growth strain: DH5alpha
  Copy number: Unknown
Gene/Insert
  Gene/Insert name: BsaI:GGAG:pRPS5a:AATG:BsaI
  Species: A. thaliana (mustard weed)
  Insert size (bp): 1692
  GenBank ID: AT3G11940
  Promoter: AtRPS5a
  Cloning method: Restriction Enzyme; 5′ cloning site BsaI (not destroyed); 3′ cloning site BsaI (not destroyed)
  Sequencing primers: 5′ CGTTATCCCCTGATTCTGTGGATAAC; 3′ GTCTCATGAGCGGATACATATTTGAATG
Terms and licenses: Academic/Nonprofit Terms; Industry Terms: Not Available to Industry
Depositor comments: Cloned by Baptiste Castel . Please visit https://www.biorxiv.org/content/early/2018/09/17/419952 for bioRxiv preprint.
How to cite: BCJJ163 was a gift from Jonathan D Jones (Addgene plasmid # 117512 ; http://n2t.net/addgene:117512 ; RRID:Addgene_117512)
