[The description below was written by a language model from this plasmid's Addgene catalogue record and pLannotate feature annotations shown in this document.]
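Description:
BCJJ163 is a Golden Gate (MoClo-style) Level 0 part plasmid carrying the Arabidopsis thaliana RPS5a promoter (locus AT3G11940) in the pICH41295 backbone. Although catalogued as a plant expression vector, it is not itself an expression construct. It is a small E. coli cloning plasmid of about 3.9 kb that stores a single standardised regulatory part. It is propagated through a high-copy ColE1/pUC-type origin and selected with spectinomycin, with resistance provided by an aadA gene. The feature table places an AmpR (bla) promoter upstream of aadA. The short integrase, gentamicin acetyltransferase and lacI fragments annotated around these elements appear to be non-functional backbone remnants rather than working genes.

The insert of roughly 1.7 kb is flanked by BsaI sites that are retained in the plasmid. Digestion with this type IIS enzyme releases the promoter with a GGAG overhang at its 5′ end and an AATG overhang at its 3′ end, the latter containing the start codon. These are the standard fusion sites for a promoter plus 5′ UTR module joined directly to a coding sequence. The part can therefore be combined in a one-pot reaction with a coding sequence and terminator to build a Level 1 transcription unit. The annotation software does not label the promoter itself. It marks three fragments of the Arabidopsis HST gene within the insert region, which most likely reflects neighbouring genomic sequence included in the cloned upstream fragment rather than an intended coding payload.

The associated publication concerns optimising T-DNA architecture for Cas9-mediated mutagenesis in Arabidopsis. This suggests the part was used as one of the promoter options in those constructs, although the record does not state which gene it was placed in front of.
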