Features (pLannotate 1.2.2; 9 found; start..end, strand, type, name):
    110..214     +  promoter       AmpR promoter: bla
    205..285     -  CDS            int (fragment): INT2_ECOLX - Protein inferred from homology: Swiss-Prot protein existence level 3. Putative integrase believed to be involved in the insertion of antibiotic resistance genes into plasmids and transposons. From Escherichia coli.
    373..429     +  CDS            GmR (fragment): gentamycin acetyltransferase; aacC1; confers resistance to gentamycin
    436..1224    +  CDS            aadA: S3AD_ECOLX - Experimental evidence at protein level: Swiss-Prot protein existence level 1. Mediates bacterial resistance to the antibiotics streptomycin and spectinomycin. From Escherichia coli.
   1398..1986    +  rep_origin     ori: high-copy-number ColE1/pMB1/pBR322/pUC origin of replication
   2169..2218    +  CDS            lacI (fragment): lac repressor; lacI; The lac repressor binds to the lac operator to inhibit transcription in E. coli. This inhibition can be relieved by adding lactose or isopropyl-β-D-thiogalactopyranoside (IPTG).
   2290..2661    +  CDS            HST (fragment): HSTC_ARATH - Also known as HPT2, VTE2-2. Experimental evidence at protein level: Swiss-Prot protein existence level 1. Involved in the synthesis of plastoquinone-9. Can use both homogentisic acid and 2,5-dihydroxyphenylacetic acid gamma-lactone as prenyl acceptors, and solanesyl diphosphate > farnesyl diphosphate > geranylgeranyl diphosphate >> phytyl diphosphate as prenyl donors. Do not catalyze the decardoxylation of homogentisate uncoupled from prenylation. From Arabidopsis thaliana (Mouse-ear cress).
   2813..2896    +  CDS            HST (fragment): HSTC_ARATH - Also known as HPT2, VTE2-2. Experimental evidence at protein level: Swiss-Prot protein existence level 1. Involved in the synthesis of plastoquinone-9. Can use both homogentisic acid and 2,5-dihydroxyphenylacetic acid gamma-lactone as prenyl acceptors, and solanesyl diphosphate > farnesyl diphosphate > geranylgeranyl diphosphate >> phytyl diphosphate as prenyl donors. Do not catalyze the decardoxylation of homogentisate uncoupled from prenylation. From Arabidopsis thaliana (Mouse-ear cress).
   3162..3236    +  CDS            HST (fragment): HSTC_ARATH - Also known as HPT2, VTE2-2. Experimental evidence at protein level: Swiss-Prot protein existence level 1. Involved in the synthesis of plastoquinone-9. Can use both homogentisic acid and 2,5-dihydroxyphenylacetic acid gamma-lactone as prenyl acceptors, and solanesyl diphosphate > farnesyl diphosphate > geranylgeranyl diphosphate >> phytyl diphosphate as prenyl donors. Do not catalyze the decardoxylation of homogentisate uncoupled from prenylation. From Arabidopsis thaliana (Mouse-ear cress).
>Addgene plasmid #117512 | BCJJ163 | addgene full sequence | sequence record 226835 | Addgene NGS Result
GTGGCTCTTCAGTGGACGAAAGGGCCTCGTGATACGCCTATTTTTATAGGTTAATGTCATGATAATAATG
GTTTCTTAGACGTCAGGTGGCACTTTTCGGGGAAATGTGCGCGGAACCCCTATTTGTTTATTTTTCTAAA
TACATTCAAATATGTATCCGCTCATGAGACAATAACCCTGATAAATGCTTCAATAATATTGAAAAAGGAA
GAGTATGCGCTCACGCAACTGGTCCAGAACCTTGACCGAACGCAGCGGTGGTAACGGCGCAGTGGCGGTT
TTCATGGCTTGTTATGACTGTTTTTTTTTGGGGTACAGTCTATGCCTCGGGCATCCAAGCAGCAAGCGCG
TTACGCCGTGGGTCGATGTTTGATGTTATGGAGCAGCAACGATGTTACGCAGCAGGGCAGTCGCCCTAAA
ACAAAGTTAAACATCATGAGGGAAGCGGTGATCGCCGAAGTATCGACTCAACTATCAGAGGTAGTTGGCG
TCATCGAGCGCCATCTCGAACCGACGTTGCTGGCCGTACATTTGTACGGCTCCGCAGTGGATGGCGGCCT
GAAGCCACACAGCGATATTGATTTGCTGGTTACGGTGACCGTAAGGCTTGATGAAACAACGCGGCGAGCT
TTGATCAACGACCTTTTGGAAACTTCGGCTTCCCCTGGAGAGAGCGAGATTCTCCGCGCTGTAGAAGTCA
CCATTGTTGTGCACGACGACATCATTCCGTGGCGTTATCCAGCTAAGCGCGAACTGCAATTTGGAGAATG
GCAGCGCAATGACATTCTTGCAGGTATCTTCGAGCCAGCCACGATCGACATTGATCTGGCTATCTTGCTG
ACAAAAGCAAGAGAACATAGCGTTGCCTTGGTAGGTCCAGCGGCGGAGGAACTCTTTGATCCGGTTCCTG
AACAGGATCTATTTGAGGCGCTAAATGAAACCTTAACGCTATGGAACTCGCCGCCCGACTGGGCTGGCGA
TGAGCGAAATGTAGTGCTTACGTTGTCCCGCATTTGGTACAGCGCAGTAACCGGCAAAATCGCGCCGAAG
GATGTCGCTGCCGACTGGGCAATGGAGCGCCTGCCGGCCCAGTATCAGCCCGTCATACTTGAAGCTAGAC
AGGCTTATCTTGGACAAGAAGAAGATCGCTTGGCCTCGCGCGCAGATCAGTTGGAAGAATTTGTCCATTA
CGTAAAAGGCGAGATCACCAAGGTAGTCGGCAAATAACTGTCAGACCAAGTTTACTCATATATACTTTAG
ATTGATTTAAAACTTCATTTTTAATTTAAAAGGATCTAGGTGAAGATCCTTTTTGATAATCTCATGACCA
AAATCCCTTAACGTGAGTTTTCGTTCCACTGAGCGTCAGACCCCGTAGAAAAGATCAAAGGATCTTCTTG
AGATCCTTTTTTTCTGCGCGTAATCTGCTGCTTGCAAACAAAAAAACCACCGCTACCAGCGGTGGTTTGT
TTGCCGGATCAAGAGCTACCAACTCTTTTTCCGAAGGTAACTGGCTTCAGCAGAGCGCAGATACCAAATA
CTGTTCTTCTAGTGTAGCCGTAGTTAGGCCACCACTTCAAGAACTCTGTAGCACCGCCTACATACCTCGC
TCTGCTAATCCTGTTACCAGTGGCTGCTGCCAGTGGCGATAAGTCGTGTCTTACCGGGTTGGACTCAAGA
CGATAGTTACCGGATAAGGCGCAGCGGTCGGGCTGAACGGGGGGTTCGTGCACACAGCCCAGCTTGGAGC
GAACGACCTACACCGAACTGAGATACCTACAGCGTGAGCTATGAGAAAGCGCCACGCTTCCCGAAGGGAG
AAAGGCGGACAGGTATCCGGTAAGCGGCAGGGTCGGAACAGGAGAGCGCACGAGGGAGCTTCCAGGGGGA
AACGCCTGGTATCTTTATAGTCCTGTCGGGTTTCGCCACCTCTGACTTGAGCGTCGATTTTTGTGATGCT
CGTCAGGGGGGCGGAGCCTATGGAAAAACGCCAGCAACGCGGCCTTTTTACGGTTCCTGGCCTTTTGCTG
GCCTTTTGCTCACATGTTCTTTCCTGCGTTATCCCCTGATTCTGTGGATAACCGTATTACCGCCTTTGAG
TGAGCTGATACCGCTCGCCGCAGCCGAACGACCGAGCGCAGCGAGTCAGTGAGCGAGGAAGCGGAAGAGC
GCCCAATACGCAAACCGCCTCTCCCCGCGCGTTGGCCGATTCATTAATCACTCTGTGGTCTCAGGAGCTC
CCCATAATCGTGAGTAGATATATTACTCAACTTTTGATTCGCTATTTGCAGTGCACCTGTGGCGTTCATC
ACATCTTTTGTGACACTGTTTGCACTGGTCATTGCTATTACAAAGGACCTTCCTGATGTTGAAGGAGATC
GAAAGTAAGTAACTGCACGCATAACCATTTTCTTTCCGCTCTTTGGCTCAATCCATTTGACAGTCAAAGA
CAATGTTTAACCAGCTCCGTTTGATATATTGTCTTTATGTGTTTGTTCAAGCATGTTTAGTTAATCATGC
CTTTGATTGATCTTGAATAGGTTCCAAATATCAACCCTGGCAACAAAACTTGGAGTGAGAAACATTGCAT
TCCTCGGTTCTGGACTTCTGCTAGTAAATTATGTTTCAGCCATATCACTAGCTTTCTACATGCCTCAGGT
GAATTCATCTATTTCCGTCTTAACTATTTCGGTTAATTAAAGCACGAACACCATTACTGCATGTAGAAGC
TTGATAAACTATCGCCACCAATTTATTTTTGTTGCGATATTGTTACTTTCCTCAGTATGCAGCTTTGAAA
AGACCAACCCTCTTATCCTTTAACAATGAACAGGTTTTTAGAGGTAGCTTGATGATTCCTGCACATGTGA
TCTTGGCTTCAGGCTTAATTTTCCAGGTAAAGCATTATGAGATACTCTTATATCTCTTACATACTTTTGA
GATAATGCACAAGAACTTCATAACTATATGCTTTAGTTTCTGCATTTGACACTGCCAAATTCATTAATCT
CTAATATCTTTGTTGTTGATCTTTGGTAGACATGGGTACTAGAAAAAGCAAACTACACCAAGGTAAAATA
CTTTTGTACAAACATAAACTCGTTATCACGGAACATCAATGGAGTGTATATCTAACGGAGTGTAGAAACA
TTTGATTATTGCAGGAAGCTATCTCAGGATATTATCGGTTTATATGGAATCTCTTCTACGCAGAGTATCT
GTTATTCCCCTTCCTCTAGCTTTCAATTTCATGGTGAGGATATGCAGTTTTCTTTGTATATCATTCTTCT
TCTTCTTTGTAGCTTGGAGTCAAAATCGGTTCCTTCATGTACATACATCAAGGATATGTCCTTCTGAATT
TTTATATCTTGCAATAAAAATGCTTGTACCAATTGAAACACCAGCTTTTTGAGTTCTATGATCACTGACT
TGGTTCTAACCAAAAAAAAAAAAATGTTTAATTTACATATCTAAAAGTAGGTTTAGGGAAACCTAAACAG
TAAAATATTTGTATATTATTCGAATTTCACTCATCATAAAAACTTAAATTGCACCATAAAATTTTGTTTT
ACTATTAATGATGTAATTTGTGTAACTTAAGATAAAAATAATATTCCGTAAGTTAACCGGCTAAAACCAC
GTATAAACCAGGGAACCTGTTAAACCGGTTCTTTACTGGATAAAGAAATGAAAGCCCATGTAGACAGCTC
CATTAGAGCCCAAACCCTAAATTTCTCATCTATATAAAAGGAGTGACATTAGGGTTTTTGTTCGTCCTCT
TAAAGCTTCTCGTTTTCTCTGCCGTCTCTCTCATTCGCGCGACGCAAACGATCTTCAGGTGATCTTCTTT
CTCCAAATCCTCTCTCATAACTCTGATTTCGTACTTGTGTATTTGAGCTCACGCTCTGTTTCTCTCACCA
CAGCCAATGTGAGACCACGAA
